>Addgene plasmid #162388 | pGP-20XUAS-IVS-Syn21-jGCaMP8f-p10 | addgene full sequence | sequence record 331882 | Addgene NGS Result
GACTCAGGTGGCACTTTTCGGGGAAATGTGCGCGGAACCCCTATTTGTTTATTTTTCTAAATACATTCAA
ATATGTATCCGCTCATGAGACAATAACCCTGATAAATGCTTCAATAATATTGAAAAAGGAAGAGTATGAG
TATTCAACATTTCCGTGTCGCCCTTATTCCCTTTTTTGCGGCATTTTGCCTTCCTGTTTTTGCTCACCCA
GAAACGCTGGTGAAAGTAAAAGATGCTGAAGATCAGTTGGGTGCACGAGTGGGTTACATCGAACTGGATC
TCAACAGCGGTAAGATCCTTGAGAGTTTTCGCCCCGAAGAACGTTTTCCAATGATGAGCACTTTTAAAGT
TCTGCTATGTGGCGCGGTATTATCCCGTATTGACGCCGGGCAAGAGCAACTCGGTCGCCGCATACACTAT
TCTCAGAATGACTTGGTTGAGTACTCACCAGTCACAGAAAAGCATCTTACGGATGGCATGACAGTAAGAG
AATTATGCAGTGCTGCCATAACCATGAGTGATAACACTGCGGCCAACTTACTTCTGACAACGATCGGAGG
ACCGAAGGAGCTAACCGCTTTTTTGCACAACATGGGGGATCATGTAACTCGCCTTGATCGTTGGGAACCG
GAGCTGAATGAAGCCATACCAAACGACGAGCGTGACACCACGATGCCTGTAGCAATGGCAACAACGTTGC
GCAAACTATTAACTGGCGAACTACTTACTCTAGCTTCCCGGCAACAATTAATAGACTGGATGGAGGCGGA
TAAAGTTGCAGGACCACTTCTGCGCTCGGCCCTTCCGGCTGGCTGGTTTATTGCTGATAAATCTGGAGCC
GGTGAGCGTGGGTCTCGCGGTATCATTGCAGCACTGGGGCCAGATGGTAAGCCCTCCCGTATCGTAGTTA
TCTACACGACGGGGAGTCAGGCAACTATGGATGAACGAAATAGACAGATCGCTGAGATAGGTGCCTCACT
GATTAAGCATTGGTAACTGTCAGACCAAGTTTACTCATATATACTTTAGATTGATTTAAAACTTCATTTT
TAATTTAAAAGGATCTAGGTGAAGATCCTTTTTGATAATCTCATGACCAAAATCCCTTAACGTGAGTTTT
CGTTCCACTGAGCGTCAGACCCCGTAGAAAAGATCAAAGGATCTTCTTGAGATCCTTTTTTTCTGCGCGT
AATCTGCTGCTTGCAAACAAAAAAACCACCGCTACCAGCGGTGGTTTGTTTGCCGGATCAAGAGCTACCA
ACTCTTTTTCCGAAGGTAACTGGCTTCAGCAGAGCGCAGATACCAAATACTGTTCTTCTAGTGTAGCCGT
AGTTAGGCCACCACTTCAAGAACTCTGTAGCACCGCCTACATACCTCGCTCTGCTAATCCTGTTACCAGT
GGCTGCTGCCAGTGGCGATAAGTCGTGTCTTACCGGGTTGGACTCAAGACGATAGTTACCGGATAAGGCG
CAGCGGTCGGGCTGAACGGGGGGTTCGTGCACACAGCCCAGCTTGGAGCGAACGACCTACACCGAACTGA
GATACCTACAGCGTGAGCTATGAGAAAGCGCCACGCTTCCCGAAGGGAGAAAGGCGGACAGGTATCCGGT
AAGCGGCAGGGTCGGAACAGGAGAGCGCACGAGGGAGCTTCCAGGGGGAAACGCCTGGTATCTTTATAGT
CCTGTCGGGTTTCGCCACCTCTGACTTGAGCGTCGATTTTTGTGATGCTCGTCAGGGGGGCGGAGCCTAT
GGAAAAACGCCAGCAACGCGGCCTTTTTACGGTTCCTGGCCTTTTGCTGGCCTTTTGCTCACATGTTACC
GTCGACGATGTAGGTCACGGTCTCGAAGCCGCGGTGCGGGTGCCAGGGCGTGCCCTTGGGCTCCCCGGGC
GCGTACTCCACCTCACCCATCTGGTCCATCATGATGAACGGGTCGAGGTGGCGGTAGTTGATCCCGGCGA
ACGCGCGGCGCACCGGGAAGCCCTCGCCCTCGAAACCGCTGGGCGCGGTGGTCACGGTGAGCACGGGACG
TGCGACGGCGTCGGCGGGTGCGGATACGCGGGGCAGCGTCAGCGGGTTCTCGACGGTCACGGCGGGCATG
TCGACAAGCCGAACATATGGGCGCGCCTAGTATGTATGTAAGTTAATAAAACCCATTTTTGCGGAAAGTA
GATAAAAAAAACATTTTTTTTTTTTACTGCACTGGATATCATTGAACTTATCTGATCAGTTTTAAATTTA
CTTCGATCCAAGGGTATTTGATGTACCAGGTTCTTTCGATTACCTCTCACTCAAAATGACATTCCACTCA
AAGTCAGCGCTGTTTGCCTCCTTCTCTGTCCACAGAAATATCGCCGTCTCTTTCGCCGCTGCGTCCGCTA
TCTCTTTCGCCACCGTTTGTAGCGTTACGTAGCGTCAATGTCCGCCTTCAGTTGCATTTTGTCAGCGGTT
TCGTGACGAAGCTCCAAGCGGTTTACGCCATCAATTAAACACAAAGTGCTGTGCCAAAACTCCTCTCGCT
TCTTATTTTTGTTTGTTTTTTGAGTGATTGGGGTGGTGATTGGTTTTGGGTGGGTAAGCAGGGGAAAGTG
TGAAAAATCCCGGCAATGGGCCAAGAGGATCAGGAGCTATTAATTCGCGGAGGCAGCAAACACCCATCTG
CCGAGCATCTGAACAATGTGAGTAGTACATGTGCATACATCTTAAGTTCACTTGATCTATAGGAACTGCG
ATTGCAACATCAAATTGTCTGCGGCGTGAGAACTGCGACCCACAAAAATCCCAAACCGCAATTGCACAAA
CAAATAGTGACACGAAACAGATTATTCTGGTAGCTGTTCTCGCTATATAAGACAATTTTTGAGATCATAT
CATGATCAAGACATCTAAAGGCATTCATTTTCGACTATATTCTTTTTTACAAAAAATATAACAACCAGAT
ATTTTAAGCTGATCCTAGATGCACAAAAAATAAATAAAAGTATAAACCTACTTCGTAGGATACTTCGGGG
TACTTTTTGTTCGGGGTTAGATGAGCATAACGCTTGTAGTTGATATTTGAGATCCCCTATCATTGCAGGG
TGACAGCGGAGCGGCTTCGCAGAGCTGCATTAACCAGGGCTTCGGGCAGGCCAAAAACTACGGCACGCTC
CGGCCACCCAGTCCGCCGGAGGACTCCGGTTCAGGGAGCGGCCAACTAGCCGAGAACCTCACCTATGCCT
GGCACAATATGGACATCTTTGGGGCGGTCAATCAGCCGGGCTCCGGATGGCGGCAGCTGGTCAACCGGAC
ACGCGGACTATTCTGCAACGAGCGACACATACCGGCGCCCAGGAAACATTTGCTCAAGAACGGTGAGTTT
CTATTCGCAGTCGGCTGATCTGTGTGAAATCTTAATAAAGGGTCCAATTACCAATTTGAAACTCAGTTTG
CGGCGTGGCCTATCCGGGCGAACTTTTGGCCGTGATGGGCAGTTCCGGTGCCGGAAAGACGACCCTGCTG
AATGCCCTTGCCTTTCGATCGCCGCAGGGCATCCAAGTATCGCCATCCGGGATGCGACTGCTCAATGGCC
AACCTGTGGACGCCAAGGAGATGCAGGCCAGGTGCGCCTATGTCCAGCAGGATGACCTCTTTATCGGCTC
CCTAACGGCCAGGGAACACCTGATTTTCCAAGCCATGGTGCGGATGCCACGACATCTGACCTATCGGCAG
CGAGTGGCCCGCGTGGATCAGGTGATCCAGGAGCTTTCGCTCAGCAAATGTCAGCACACGATCATCGGTG
TGCCCGGCAGGGTGAAAGGTCTGTCCGGCGGAGAAAGGAAGCGTCTGGCATTCGCCTCCGAGGCTCTAAC
CGATCCGCCGCTTCTGATCTGCGATGAGCCCACCTCCGGACTGGACTCCTTTACCGCCCACAGCGTCGTC
CAGGTGCTGAAGAAGCTGTCGCAGAAGGGCAAGACCGTCATCCTGACCATTCATCAGCCGTCTTCCGAGC
TGTTTGAGCTCTTTGACAAGATCCTTCTGATGGCCGAGGGCAGGGTAGCTTTCTTGGGCACTCCCAGCGA
AGCCGTCGACTTCTTTTCCTAGTGAGTTCGATGTGTTTATTAAGGGTATCTAGTATTACATAACATCTCA
ACTCCTATCCAGCGTGGGTGCCCAGTGTCCTACCAACTACAATCCGGCGGACTTTTACGTACAGGTGTTG
GCCGTTGTGCCCGGACGGGAGATCGAGTCCCGTGATCGGATCGCCAAGATATGCGACAATTTTGCCATTA
GCAAAGTAGCCCGGGATATGGAGCAGTTGTTGGCCACCAAAAATCTGGAGAAGCCACTGGAGCAGCCGGA
GAATGGGTACACCTACAAGGCCACCTGGTTCATGCAGTTCCGGGCGGTCCTGTGGCGATCCTGGCTGTCG
GTGCTCAAGGAACCACTCCTCGTAAAAGTGCGACTTATTCAGACAACGGTGAGTGGTTCCAGTGGAAACA
AATGATATAACGCTTACAATTCTTGGAAACAAATTCGCTAGATTTTAGATAGAATTGCCTGATTCCACAC
CCTTCTTAGTTTTTTTCAATGAGATGTATAGTTTATAGTTTTGCAGAAGATAAATAAATTTCATTTAACT
CGCGAATATTAATGAGATGCGAGTAACATTTTAATTTGCAGATGGTTGCCATCTTGATTGGCCTCATCTT
TTTGGGCCAACAACTCACGCAAGTGGGTGTGATGAATATCAACGGAGCCATCTTCCTCTTCCTGACCAAC
ATGACCTTTCAAAACGTCTTTGCCACGATAAATGTAAGTCATGTTTAGAATACATTTGCATTTCAATAAT
TTACTAACTTTCTAATGAATCGATTCGATTTAGGTGTTCACCTCAGAGCTGCCAGTTTTTATGAGGGAGG
CCCGAAGTCGACTTTATCGCTGTGACACATACTTTCTGGGCAAAACGATTGCCGAATTGCCGCTTTTTCT
CACAGTGCCACTGGTCTTCACGGCGATTGCCTATCCGATGATCGGACTGCGGGCCGGAGTGCTGCACTTC
TTCAACTGCCTGGCGCTGGTCACTCTGGTGGCCAATGTGTCAACGTCCTTCGGATATCTAATATCCTGCG
CCAGCTCCTCGACCTCGATGGCGCTGTCTGTGGGTCCGCCGGTTATCATACCATTCCTGCTCTTTGGCGG
CTTCTTCTTGAACTCGGGCTCGGTGCCAGTATACCTCAAATGGTTGTCGTACCTCTCATGGTTCCGTTAC
GCCAACGAGGGTCTGCTGATTAACCAATGGGCGGACGTGGAGCCGGGCGAAATTAGCTGCACATCGTCGA
ACACCACGTGCCCCAGTTCGGGCAAGGTCATCCTGGAGACGCTTAACTTCTCCGCCGCCGATCTGCCGCT
GGACTACGTGGGTCTGGCCATTCTCATCGTGAGCTTCCGGGTGCTCGCATATCTGGCTCTAAGACTTCGG
GCCCGACGCAAGGAGTAGCCGACATATATCCGAAATAACTGCTTGTTTTTTTTTTTTACCATTATTACCA
TCGTGTTTACTGTTTATTGCCCCCTCAAAAAGCTAATGTAATTATATTTGTGCCAATAAAAACAAGATAT
GACCTATAGAATACAAGTATTTCCCCTTCGAACATCCCCACAAGTAGACTTTGGATTTGTCTTCTAACCA
AAAGACTTACACACCTGCATACCTTACATCAAAAACTCGTTTATCGCTACATAAAACACCGGGATATATT
TTTTATATACATACTTTTCAAATCGCGCGCCCTCTTCATAATTCACCTCCACCACACCACGTTTCGTAGT
TGCTCTTTCGCTGTCTCCCACCCGCTCTCCGCAACACATTCACCTTTTGTTCGACGACCTTGGAGCGACT
GTCGTTAGTTCCGCGCGATTCGGTTCGCTCAAATGGTTCCGAGTGGTTCATTTCGTCTCAATAGAAATTA
GTAATAAATATTTGTATGTACAATTTATTTGCTCCAATATATTTGTATATATTTCCCTCACAGCTATATT
TATTCTAATTTAATATTATGACTTTTTAAGGTAATTTTTTGTGACCTGTTCGGAGTGATTAGCGTTACAA
TTTGAACTGAAAGTGACATCCAGTGTTTGTTCCTTGTGTAGATGCATCTCAAAAAAATGGTGGGCATAAT
AGTGTTGTTTATATATATCAAAAATAACAACTATAATAATAAGAATACATTTAATTTAGAAAATGCTTGG
ATTTCACTGGAACTAGGGCGCGCCTCCGGAACATAATGGTGCAGGGCGCTGACTTCCGCGTTTCCAGACT
TTACGAAACACGGAAACCGAAGACCATTCATGTTGTTGCTCAGGTCGCAGACGTTTTGCAGCAGCAGTCG
CTTCACGTTCGCTCGCGTATCGGTGATTCATTCTGCTAACCAGTAAGGCAACCCCGCCAGCCTAGCCGGG
TCCTCAACGACAGGAGCACGATCATGCGCACCCGTGGCCAGGGCCGCAAGCTTGCATGCCTGCAGGTCGG
AGTACTGTCCTCCGAGCGGAGTACTGTCCTCCGAGCGGAGTACTGTCCTCCGAGCGGAGTACTGTCCTCC
GAGCGGAGTACTGTCCTCCGAGCGGAGACTCTAGCCCTAGGGCATGCCTGCAGGTCGGAGTACTGTCCTC
CGAGCGGAGTACTGTCCTCCGAGCGGAGTACTGTCCTCCGAGCGGAGTACTGTCCTCCGAGCGGAGTACT
GTCCTCCGAGCGGAGACTCTAGCGCTAGCGCATGCCTGCAGGTCGGAGTACTGTCCTCCGAGCGGAGTAC
TGTCCTCCGAGCGGAGTACTGTCCTCCGAGCGGAGTACTGTCCTCCGAGCGGAGTACTGTCCTCCGAGCG
GAGACTCTAGCACTAGTGCATGCCTGCAGGTCGGAGTACTGTCCTCCGAGCGGAGTACTGTCCTCCGAGC
GGAGTACTGTCCTCCGAGCGGAGTACTGTCCTCCGAGCGGAGTACTGTCCTCCGAGCGGAGACTCTAGCG
ACGTCGAGCGCCGGAGTATAAATAGAGGCGCTTCGTCTACGGAGCGACAATTCAATTCAAACAAGCAAAG
TGAACACGTCGCTAAGCGAAAGCTAAGCAAATAAACAAGCGCAGCTGAACAAGCTAAACAATCTGCAGTA
AAGTGCAAGTTAAAGTGAATCAATTAAAAGTAACCAGCAACCAAGTAAATCAACTGCAACTACTGAAATC
TGCCAAGAAGTAATTATTGAATACAAGAAGAGAACTCTGAATAGATCTAAAAGGTAGGTTCAACCACTGA
TGCCTAGGCACACCGAAACGACTAACCCTAATTCTTATCCTTTACTTCAGGCGGCCGCAACTTAAAAAAA
AAAATCAAAATGCACCACCACCATCATCATACCAGGCGGAAAAAGACCTTCAAAGAGGTCGCCACAGCCG
TGAAAATCATCGCCCGATTGATGGGATTGAAGATTAACGTGTATATTAAGGCCGATAAACAGAAGAACGG
CATCAAGGCCAATTTCCATATACGGCACAACATCGAAGACGGAGGCGTCCAGCTGGCCTACCATTACCAG
CAGAACACACCTATCGGCGATGGACCGGTGCTGTTGCCGGATAATCACTACCTGAGTGTGGAAAGTAAGT
TGTCGAAGGACCCTAACGAAAAACGCGACCACATGGTGTTGCTCGAATTCGTGACGGCGGCCGGAATCAC
ACTGGGTATGGACGAACTGTACAAGGGCGGAACCGGAGGATCGATGGTAAGCAAAGGCGAGGAGCTGTTT
ACCGGCGTGGTGCCGATTTTGGTGGAGTTGGACGGCGATGTCAACGGCCACAAGTTCAGCGTGAGCGGTG
AGGGTGAGGGCGATGCAACCTACGGCAAACTGACATTGAAATTCATCTGCACCACGGGAAAACTCCCGGT
TCCATGGCCAACACTGGTCACCACTCTGACTTATGGCGTTCAGTGCTTTAGCCGGTACCCCGACCATATG
AAACAGCATGACTTCTTTAAGTCCGCGATGCCCGAGGGTTACATCCAAGAGCGAACAATCTTCTTCAAGG
ATGACGGCAATTACAAGACGCGCGCAGAAGTCAAGTTCGAGGGCGATACCCTGGTGAACAGGATTGAATT
GAAAGGCATTGACTTTAAGGAGGATGGAAACATCCTGGGCCATAAGCTGGAGTACAACCTGCCGGACCAG
CTGACAGAGGAGCAAATCGCGGAGTTCAAGGAAGCCTTTAGCCTGTTCGACAAGGACGGTGATGGCACGA
TTACCACAAAAGAGTTGGGCACCGTCATGCGCAGTCTGGGACTGAATCCTACTGAAGCTGAGCTGCAGGA
CATGATTAACGAGGTCGATGCAGATGGCGACGGCACTATCGACTTTCCCGAGTTCTTGACAATGATGGCC
CGCAAGATGAAGTACCGGGATACCGAGGAGGAGATCCGCGAAGCCTTTGGCGTGTTCGATAAAGACGGCA
ATGGCTACATTAGCGCTGCGGAGCTGCGCCATGTCATGACCAACTTGGGCGAGAAGCTCACGGACGAGGA
AGTGGACGAAATGATACGCGAAGCGGACATCGATGGCGATGGCCAGGTCAACTATGAGGAATTCGTTCAA
ATGATGACCGCAAAGTAAGGTGTACAAATCTAGAATGAATCGTTTTTAAAATAACAAATCAATTGTTTTA
TAATATTCGTACGATTCTTTGATTATGTAATAAAATGTGATCATTAGGAAGATTACGAAAAATATAAAAA
ATATGAGTTCTGTGTGTATAACAAATGCTGTAAACGCCACAATTGTGTTTGTTGCAAATAAACCCATGAT
TATTTGATTAAAATTGTTGTTTTCTTTGTTCATAGACAATAGTGTGTTTTGCCTAAACGTGTACTGCATA
AACTCCATGCGAGTGTATAGCGAGCTAGTGGCTAACGCTTGCCCCACCAAAGTAGATTCGTCAAAATCCT
CAATTTCATCACCCTCCTCCAAGTTTAACATTTGGCCGTCGGAATTAACTTCTAAAGATGCCACATAATC
TAATAAATGAAATAGAGATTCAAACGTGGCGTCATCGTCCGTTTCGACCATTTCCGAAAAGAACTCGGGC
ATAAACTCTATGATTTCTCTGGACGTGGTGTTGTCGAAACTCTCAAAGTACGCAGTCAGGAACGTGCGCG
ACATGTCGTCGGGAAACTCGCGCGGAAACATGTTGTTGTAACCGAACGGGTCCCATAGCGCCAAAACCAA
ATCTGCCAGCGTCAATAGAATGAGCACGATGCCGACAATGGAGCTGGCTTGGATAGCGATTCGAGTTAAC
GGCCGGCCGTTTAAACGAATTCTTGAAGACGAAAGGGCCTCGTGATACGCCTATTTTTATAGGTTAATGT
CATGATAATAATGGTTTCTTA
Features (pLannotate 1.2.2; 16 found; start..end, strand, type, name):
     31..135     +  promoter       AmpR promoter: bla
    136..996     +  CDS            AmpR: β-lactamase; bla; confers resistance to ampicillin, carbenicillin, and related antibiotics
   1167..1755    +  rep_origin     ori: high-copy-number ColE1/pMB1/pBR322/pUC origin of replication
   1842..1911    +  protein_bind   attB: attB site for the φC31 integrase (Groth et al., 2000) phage φC31 integrase
   2127..6246    +  gene           mini-white: white; This modified version of the white gene lacks part of the first intron.
   6251..6406    +  CDS            YPB1_ECOLX (fragment): Protein predicted: Swiss-Prot protein existence level 4. From Escherichia coli.
   6488..6509    -  misc_feature   MCS (fragment): pUC18/19 multiple cloning site
   6508..6602    +  protein_bind   5X UAS: five tandem copies of the "ScaI site" 17-mer CGGAGTACTGTCCTCCG, an upstream activating sequence (UAS) that efficiently binds yeast Gal4 (Webster et al., 1988; Pfeiffer et al., 2010) GAL4
   6636..6730    +  protein_bind   5X UAS: five tandem copies of the "ScaI site" 17-mer CGGAGTACTGTCCTCCG, an upstream activating sequence (UAS) that efficiently binds yeast Gal4 (Webster et al., 1988; Pfeiffer et al., 2010) GAL4
   6764..6858    +  protein_bind   5X UAS: five tandem copies of the "ScaI site" 17-mer CGGAGTACTGTCCTCCG, an upstream activating sequence (UAS) that efficiently binds yeast Gal4 (Webster et al., 1988; Pfeiffer et al., 2010) GAL4
   6877..6893    -  misc_feature   MCS (fragment): pUC18/19 multiple cloning site
   6892..6986    +  protein_bind   5X UAS: five tandem copies of the "ScaI site" 17-mer CGGAGTACTGTCCTCCG, an upstream activating sequence (UAS) that efficiently binds yeast Gal4 (Webster et al., 1988; Pfeiffer et al., 2010) GAL4
   7011..7249    +  promoter       hsp70 promoter: Drosophila melanogaster hsp70Bb promoter
   7264..7330    +  intron         Mhc intron: modified Drosophila myosin heavy chain intron 16 (Pfeiffer et al., 2010)
   7417..8625    +  CDS            GCaMP2 (fragment): GCaMP2 is a basic (constitutively fluorescent) green fluorescent protein published in 2006, derived from Aequorea victoria.
   8659..9315    -  CDS            P74 (fragment): PIF0_NPVAC - Experimental evidence at protein level: Swiss-Prot protein existence level 1. Plays an essential role for oral infectivity of occlusion- derived virus (ODV) and functions also in host midgut attachment and fusion by binding to a specific host receptor. From Autographa californica nuclear polyhedrosis virus (AcMNPV).
