[The description below was written by a language model from this plasmid's Addgene catalogue record and pLannotate feature annotations shown in this document.]
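Description:
pGP-20XUAS-IVS-Syn21-jGCaMP8f-p10 is a Drosophila melanogaster transgenesis and expression plasmid derived from the pJFRC7 backbone, built to express the fast genetically encoded calcium indicator jGCaMP8f under Gal4 control. In bacteria it is maintained through a ColE1/pUC-type origin and selected with ampicillin via the β-lactamase gene. The catalogue lists it as low copy even though the annotated origin is of the high-copy class. For fly work, the plasmid carries a φC31 attB site, which allows integrase-mediated insertion into a genomic attP landing site. It also carries the mini-white gene, an eye-colour marker used to identify transformants.

The expression cassette begins with four annotated blocks of five Gal4-binding sites each, giving the 20X UAS array. These sit upstream of the hsp70Bb promoter, which serves here as the basal promoter activated by bound Gal4. A modified myosin heavy chain intron (the IVS) follows the promoter. The name also indicates a Syn21 translational enhancer in the leader, although this element is not separately annotated. The coding sequence, detected by similarity as a GCaMP2-type fragment, is jGCaMP8f (variant 456). It is a 1,269 bp insert with rat, chicken and jellyfish-derived components, the recorded Q315L mutation and an N-terminal 6xHis tag. The downstream region annotated as an antisense AcMNPV P74 fragment most likely corresponds to the baculoviral p10 terminator/3′ UTR named in the construct, since that segment overlaps neighbouring viral sequence. The intron, Syn21 and p10 elements are generally included to raise expression levels. Crossing flies that carry this transgene to Gal4 driver lines allows cell-type-specific expression of the sensor for imaging rapid calcium dynamics, such as neural activity.
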