Addgene plasmid #162388: pGP-20XUAS-IVS-Syn21-jGCaMP8f-p10
Purpose: Gal4 activated transgene expression of ultrafast protein calcium sensor under the hsp70 promoter in D. melanogaster
Depositing lab: GENIE Project. Depositing organization: HHMI, Janelia Research Campus. Publication: jGCaMP8 Fast Genetically Encoded Calcium Indicators. Zhang Y, Rózsa M, Bushey D, Zheng J, Reep D, Broussard GJ, Tsang A, Tsegaye G, Patel R, Narayan S, Li JX, Zhang R, Ahrens MB, Turner GC, Wang SS-H, Svoboda K, Korff W, Schreiter ER, Hasseman JP, Kolb I, Looger LL. Janelia Research Campus, Online Resource (2020) doi:10.25378/janelia.13148243.
Backbone
  Vector backbone: derived from pJFRC7
  Backbone manufacturer: Gerald Rubin
  Vector type: Insect Expression
Growth in bacteria
  Bacterial resistance: Ampicillin, 100 μg/mL
  Growth temperature: 37°C
  Growth strain: NEB Stable
  Copy number: Low Copy
Gene/Insert
  Gene/Insert name: jGCaMP8f (alt name: variant 456)
  Species: R. norvegicus (rat), G. gallus (chicken); A. victoria (jellyfish)
  Insert size (bp): 1269
  Mutation: Q315L
  Promoter: hsp70
  Tag / fusion protein: 6xHis (N terminal on insert)
  Cloning method: Gibson Cloning
Terms and licenses: Academic/Nonprofit Terms; Industry Terms: Not Available to Industry
Depositor comments: For additional description and application data, see Zhang & Rózsa et al. (2023). Fast and sensitive GCaMP calcium indicators for imaging neural populations. Nature, 615(7954), 884–891. https://doi.org/10.1038/s41586-023-05828-9.
How to cite: pGP-20XUAS-IVS-Syn21-jGCaMP8f-p10 was a gift from GENIE Project (Addgene plasmid # 162388 ; http://n2t.net/addgene:162388 ; RRID:Addgene_162388)
