>Addgene plasmid #162388 | pGP-20XUAS-IVS-Syn21-jGCaMP8f-p10 | depositor partial sequence | sequence record 314725 | jGCaMP8f insert
ATGCACCACCACCATCATCATACCAGGCGGAAAAAGACCTTCAAAGAGGTCGCCACAGCCGTGAAAATCA
TCGCCCGATTGATGGGATTGAAGATTAACGTGTATATTAAGGCCGATAAACAGAAGAACGGCATCAAGGC
CAATTTCCATATACGGCACAACATCGAAGACGGAGGCGTCCAGCTGGCCTACCATTACCAGCAGAACACA
CCTATCGGCGATGGACCGGTGCTGTTGCCGGATAATCACTACCTGAGTGTGGAAAGTAAGTTGTCGAAGG
ACCCTAACGAAAAACGCGACCACATGGTGTTGCTCGAATTCGTGACGGCGGCCGGAATCACACTGGGTAT
GGACGAACTGTACAAGGGCGGAACCGGAGGATCGATGGTAAGCAAAGGCGAGGAGCTGTTTACCGGCGTG
GTGCCGATTTTGGTGGAGTTGGACGGCGATGTCAACGGCCACAAGTTCAGCGTGAGCGGTGAGGGTGAGG
GCGATGCAACCTACGGCAAACTGACATTGAAATTCATCTGCACCACGGGAAAACTCCCGGTTCCATGGCC
AACACTGGTCACCACTCTGACTTATGGCGTTCAGTGCTTTAGCCGGTACCCCGACCATATGAAACAGCAT
GACTTCTTTAAGTCCGCGATGCCCGAGGGTTACATCCAAGAGCGAACAATCTTCTTCAAGGATGACGGCA
ATTACAAGACGCGCGCAGAAGTCAAGTTCGAGGGCGATACCCTGGTGAACAGGATTGAATTGAAAGGCAT
TGACTTTAAGGAGGATGGAAACATCCTGGGCCATAAGCTGGAGTACAACCTGCCGGACCAGCTGACAGAG
GAGCAAATCGCGGAGTTCAAGGAAGCCTTTAGCCTGTTCGACAAGGACGGTGATGGCACGATTACCACAA
AAGAGTTGGGCACCGTCATGCGCAGTCTGGGACTGAATCCTACTGAAGCTGAGCTGCAGGACATGATTAA
CGAGGTCGATGCAGATGGCGACGGCACTATCGACTTTCCCGAGTTCTTGACAATGATGGCCCGCAAGATG
AAGTACCGGGATACCGAGGAGGAGATCCGCGAAGCCTTTGGCGTGTTCGATAAAGACGGCAATGGCTACA
TTAGCGCTGCGGAGCTGCGCCATGTCATGACCAACTTGGGCGAGAAGCTCACGGACGAGGAAGTGGACGA
AATGATACGCGAAGCGGACATCGATGGCGATGGCCAGGTCAACTATGAGGAATTCGTTCAAATGATGACC
GCAAAGTAA
